Addgene plasmid #176828: pEE071
Purpose: Encodes codon optimized putative thermophilic PET hydrolase enzyme for bacterial expression
Depositing lab: Gregg Beckham. Depositing organization: National Laboratory of the Rockies (NLR). Publication: Sourcing thermotolerant poly(ethylene terephthalate) hydrolase scaffolds from natural diversity. Erickson E, Gado JE, Avilan L, Bratti F, Brizendine RK, Cox PA, Gill R, Graham R, Kim DJ, Konig G, Michener WE, Poudel S, Ramirez KJ, Shakespeare TJ, Zahn M, Boyd ES, Payne CM, DuBois JL, Pickford AR, Beckham GT, McGeehan JE. Nat Commun. 2022 Dec 21;13(1):7850. doi: 10.1038/s41467-022-35237-x. PubMed 36543766.
Backbone
  Vector backbone: pET21b(+)
  Backbone manufacturer: EMD Biosciences
  Backbone size w/o insert (bp): 5366
  Vector type: Bacterial Expression
Growth in bacteria
  Bacterial resistance: Ampicillin, 100 μg/mL
  Growth temperature: 37°C
  Growth strain: DH5alpha
  Copy number: High Copy
Gene/Insert
  Gene/Insert name: 710 (alt names: Thh_Est; Thermobifida halotolerans AFA45122.1)
  Species: Thermobifida halotolerans
  Insert size (bp): 783
  Promoter: T7
  Tag / fusion protein: 6xHis (C terminal on backbone)
  Cloning method: Restriction Enzyme; 5′ cloning site NdeI (unknown if destroyed); 3′ cloning site XhoI (unknown if destroyed)
  Sequencing primers: 5′ T7 For; 3′ T7 Rev
Terms and licenses: Academic/Nonprofit Terms; Industry Terms: Not Available to Industry
Depositor comments: Accession Number AFA45122.1
How to cite: pEE071 was a gift from Gregg Beckham (Addgene plasmid # 176828 ; http://n2t.net/addgene:176828 ; RRID:Addgene_176828)
