[The description below was written by a language model from this plasmid's Addgene catalogue record and pLannotate feature annotations shown in this document.]
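Description:
pEE071 is a bacterial expression plasmid built on the pET21b(+) backbone, carrying a codon-optimized gene for a putative thermophilic PET hydrolase from Thermobifida halotolerans (designated 710, also called Thh_Est). The 783 bp insert was cloned by restriction enzymes between NdeI and XhoI, and the sequenced plasmid totals 6,149 nt. It is propagated in E. coli under ampicillin selection through the β-lactamase gene and its own promoter, and it replicates from a ColE1/pBR322-type origin. The catalogue lists it as high copy, although the backbone retains the rop gene and bom region, which are pBR322-derived elements associated with copy-number moderation and mobilization. An f1 origin is also present, and short tetracycline-resistance fragments are non-functional remnants of the pBR322 lineage.

Expression follows the standard pET arrangement. A T7 promoter with an adjacent lac operator drives transcription, a T7 gene 10 ribosome binding site supports translation, and a T7 terminator closes the cassette. The plasmid-borne lacI gene supplies repressor, so transcription stays low until an inducer such as IPTG is added in a host that provides T7 RNA polymerase. The automated annotation matches the coding region to a known cutinase with PET-degrading activity, which reflects homology and is consistent with the stated enzyme class rather than being its identity. A backbone-encoded C-terminal 6xHis tag allows affinity purification; the annotation tool labels it as a fragment of a longer His tag. The short solubility-tag hit that follows lies downstream of the tag and is probably a similarity match to backbone sequence rather than part of the expressed protein. The construct is intended for recombinant production of this enzyme, within work surveying natural diversity for thermotolerant PET hydrolase scaffolds.
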