Features (pLannotate 1.2.2; 19 found; start..end, strand, type, name):
    969..1046    -  promoter       lacI promoter: lacI
   1054..1333    -  CDS            TcR (fragment): tetracycline efflux protein; tet; confers resistance to tetracycline
   1355..1373    +  promoter       T7 promoter: promoter for bacteriophage T7 RNA polymerase
   1374..1398    +  protein_bind   lac operator: The lac repressor binds to the lac operator to inhibit transcription in E. coli. This inhibition can be relieved by adding lactose or isopropyl-β-D-thiogalactopyranoside (IPTG). lac repressor encoded by lacI
   1413..1435    +  RBS            RBS: efficient ribosome binding site from bacteriophage T7 gene 10 (Olins and Rangwala, 1989)
   1446..2168    +  CDS            PETH_UNKP (fragment): Experimental evidence at protein level: Swiss-Prot protein existence level 1. Cutinase that degrades cutin fibers prepared from tomato peels and hydrolyzes various fatty acid monoesters with acyl chain lengths of 2 to 18, with a preference for short-chain substrates (C4 substrate at most). Cannot hydrolyze olive oil (PubMed:22194294). Is also able to degrade polyethylene terephthalate (PET), the most abundant polyester plastic in the world (PubMed:22194294, PubMed:32269349). Can also depolymerize poly(epsilon-caprolactone) (PCL), a synthetic aliphatic biodegradable polyester (PubMed:22194294).
   2235..2252    +  CDS            9xHis (fragment): 9xHis affinity tag
   2262..2311    +  CDS            SET1 (fragment): solubility-enhancement tag derived from T7 phage gene 10B
   2319..2366    +  terminator     T7 terminator: transcription terminator for bacteriophage T7 RNA polymerase
   2403..2831    +  rep_origin     f1 ori (sequence partly withheld): f1 bacteriophage origin of replication; arrow indicates direction of (+) strand synthesis
   2884..2988    +  promoter       AmpR promoter: bla
   2989..3849    +  CDS            AmpR: β-lactamase; bla; confers resistance to ampicillin, carbenicillin, and related antibiotics
   4020..4608    +  rep_origin     ori: high-copy-number ColE1/pMB1/pBR322/pUC origin of replication
   4794..4933    -  misc_feature   bom: basis of mobility region from pBR322
   5035..5226    -  CDS            rop: Rop protein, which maintains plasmids at low copy number; rop
   5243..5623    +  CDS            YPB1_ECOLX: Protein predicted: Swiss-Prot protein existence level 4. From Escherichia coli.
   5695..5986    -  CDS            TcR (fragment): tetracycline efflux protein; tet; confers resistance to tetracycline
   6001..6022    -  protein_bind   CAP binding site: CAP binding activates transcription in the presence of cAMP. E. coli catabolite activator protein
   6035..968     -  CDS            lacI (across the origin): lac repressor; lacI; The lac repressor binds to the lac operator to inhibit transcription in E. coli. This inhibition can be relieved by adding lactose or isopropyl-β-D-thiogalactopyranoside (IPTG).
>Addgene plasmid #176828 | pEE071 | addgene full sequence | sequence record 349686 | Addgene NGS Result
AGTGAGACGGGCAACAGCTGATTGCCCTTCACCGCCTGGCCCTGAGAGAGTTGCAGCAAGCGGTCCACGC
TGGTTTGCCCCAGCAGGCGAAAATCCTGTTTGATGGTGGTTAACGGCGGGATATAACATGAGCTGTCTTC
GGTATCGTCGTATCCCACTACCGAGATATCCGCACCAACGCGCAGCCCGGACTCGGTAATGGCGCGCATT
GCGCCCAGCGCCATCTGATCGTTGGCAACCAGCATCGCAGTGGGAACGATGCCCTCATTCAGCATTTGCA
TGGTTTGTTGAAAACCGGACATGGCACTCCAGTCGCCTTCCCGTTCCGCTATCGGCTGAATTTGATTGCG
AGTGAGATATTTATGCCAGCCAGCCAGACGCAGACGCGCCGAGACAGAACTTAATGGGCCCGCTAACAGC
GCGATTTGCTGGTGACCCAATGCGACCAGATGCTCCACGCCCAGTCGCGTACCGTCTTCATGGGAGAAAA
TAATACTGTTGATGGGTGTCTGGTCAGAGACATCAAGAAATAACGCCGGAACATTAGTGCAGGCAGCTTC
CACAGCAATGGCATCCTGGTCATCCAGCGGATAGTTAATGATCAGCCCACTGACGCGTTGCGCGAGAAGA
TTGTGCACCGCCGCTTTACAGGCTTCGACGCCGCTTCGTTCTACCATCGACACCACCACGCTGGCACCCA
GTTGATCGGCGCGAGATTTAATCGCCGCGACAATTTGCGACGGCGCGTGCAGGGCCAGACTGGAGGTGGC
AACGCCAATCAGCAACGACTGTTTGCCCGCCAGTTGTTGTGCCACGCGGTTGGGAATGTAATTCAGCTCC
GCCATCGCCGCTTCCACTTTTTCCCGCGTTTTCGCAGAAACGTGGCTGGCCTGGTTCACCACGCGGGAAA
CGGTCTGATAAGAGACACCGGCATACTCTGCGACATCGTATAACGTTACTGGTTTCACATTCACCACCCT
GAATTGACTCTCTTCCGGGCGCTATCATGCCATACCGCGAAAGGTTTTGCGCCATTCGATGGTGTCCGGG
ATCTCGACGCTCTCCCTTATGCGACTCCTGCATTAGGAAGCAGCCCAGTAGTAGGTTGAGGCCGTTGAGC
ACCGCCGCCGCAAGGAATGGTGCATGCAAGGAGATGGCGCCCAACAGTCCCCCGGCCACGGGGCCTGCCA
CCATACCCACGCCGAAACAAGCGCTCATGAGCCCGAAGTGGCGAGCCCGATCTTCCCCATCGGTGATGTC
GGCGATATAGGCGCCAGCAACCGCACCTGTGGCGCCGGTGATGCCGGCCACGATGCGTCCGGCGTAGAGG
ATCGAGATCTCGATCCCGCGAAATTAATACGACTCACTATAGGGGAATTGTGAGCGGATAACAATTCCCC
TCTAGAAATAATTTTGTTTAACTTTAAGAAGGAGATATACATATGGCTAACCCGTACGAACGTGGCCCGA
ACCCAACCAACAGCAGCATCGAAGCACTGCGAGGTCCGTTCCGCGTCGACGAAGAACGCGTCTCTCGTCT
GCAAGCTCGTGGTTTCGGCGGCGGCACTATCTACTACCCGACTGATAACAACACCTTCGGCGCTGTTGCT
ATCTCGCCGGGTTATACCGGCACCCAGTCGTCTATTAGCTGGCTGGGCGAGCGTCTGGCGTCCCACGGTT
TCGTCGTCATGACTATCGATACTAACACCACCTTGGACCAGCCGGACTCTCGTGCATCTCAGCTGGATGC
GGCACTGGATTATATGGTGGAAGATTCTAGCTATTCTGTACGTAACCGTATTGATTCTTCTCGTCTGGCG
GCGATGGGTCATTCCATGGGTGGTGGTGGTACCCTGCGTCTGGCTGAACGTCGCCCGGACCTGCAAGCTG
CAATCCCGCTGACCCCTTGGCATACAGACAAAACTTGGGGCTCTGTACGTGTACCGACGCTGATCATTGG
TGCCGAAAATGATACCATTGCATCTGTACGCAGCCATAGCGAACCGTTCTATAATAGCCTGCCGGGATCT
CTGGACAAAGCGTATCTCGAACTGGACGGCGCAAGCCACTTCGCTCCGAACCTTTCCAACACTACGATCG
CGAAATACTCCATCTCCTGGCTGAAACGTTTCGTGGATGATGACACTCGCTACACCCAGTTCCTGTGCCC
AGGCCCGTCAACTGGCTGGGGCTCAGACGTAGAAGAATATCGCAGCACTTGCCCGTTTCTCGAGCACCAC
CACCACCACCACTGAGATCCGGCTGCTAACAAAGCCCGAAAGGAAGCTGAGTTGGCTGCTGCCACCGCTG
AGCAATAACTAGCATAACCCCTTGGGGCCTCTAAACGGGTCTTGAGGGGTTTTTTGCTGAAAGGAGGAAC
TATATCCGGATTGGCGAATGGG
[124 nt withheld, positions 2403-2526]
C
[91 nt withheld, positions 2528-2618]
A
[49 nt withheld, positions 2620-2668]
CCTTTGACGTTGGAGTCCACGTTCTTT
[37 nt withheld, positions 2696-2732]
ACCCTATCTCGGTCTATTCTTTTGATTTATAAGGGATTTTGCCGATTTCGGCCTATTGGTTAAAAAATGA
GCTGATTTAACAAAAATTTAACGCGAATTTTAACAAAATATTAACGCTTACAATTTAGGTGGCACTTTTC
GGGGAAATGTGCGCGGAACCCCTATTTGTTTATTTTTCTAAATACATTCAAATATGTATCCGCTCATGAG
ACAATAACCCTGATAAATGCTTCAATAATATTGAAAAAGGAAGAGTATGAGTATTCAACATTTCCGTGTC
GCCCTTATTCCCTTTTTTGCGGCATTTTGCCTTCCTGTTTTTGCTCACCCAGAAACGCTGGTGAAAGTAA
AAGATGCTGAAGATCAGTTGGGTGCACGAGTGGGTTACATCGAACTGGATCTCAACAGCGGTAAGATCCT
TGAGAGTTTTCGCCCCGAAGAACGTTTTCCAATGATGAGCACTTTTAAAGTTCTGCTATGTGGCGCGGTA
TTATCCCGTATTGACGCCGGGCAAGAGCAACTCGGTCGCCGCATACACTATTCTCAGAATGACTTGGTTG
AGTACTCACCAGTCACAGAAAAGCATCTTACGGATGGCATGACAGTAAGAGAATTATGCAGTGCTGCCAT
AACCATGAGTGATAACACTGCGGCCAACTTACTTCTGACAACGATCGGAGGACCGAAGGAGCTAACCGCT
TTTTTGCACAACATGGGGGATCATGTAACTCGCCTTGATCGTTGGGAACCGGAGCTGAATGAAGCCATAC
CAAACGACGAGCGTGACACCACGATGCCTGCAGCAATGGCAACAACGTTGCGCAAACTATTAACTGGCGA
ACTACTTACTCTAGCTTCCCGGCAACAATTAATAGACTGGATGGAGGCGGATAAAGTTGCAGGACCACTT
CTGCGCTCGGCCCTTCCGGCTGGCTGGTTTATTGCTGATAAATCTGGAGCCGGTGAGCGTGGGTCTCGCG
GTATCATTGCAGCACTGGGGCCAGATGGTAAGCCCTCCCGTATCGTAGTTATCTACACGACGGGGAGTCA
GGCAACTATGGATGAACGAAATAGACAGATCGCTGAGATAGGTGCCTCACTGATTAAGCATTGGTAACTG
TCAGACCAAGTTTACTCATATATACTTTAGATTGATTTAAAACTTCATTTTTAATTTAAAAGGATCTAGG
TGAAGATCCTTTTTGATAATCTCATGACCAAAATCCCTTAACGTGAGTTTTCGTTCCACTGAGCGTCAGA
CCCCGTAGAAAAGATCAAAGGATCTTCTTGAGATCCTTTTTTTCTGCGCGTAATCTGCTGCTTGCAAACA
AAAAAACCACCGCTACCAGCGGTGGTTTGTTTGCCGGATCAAGAGCTACCAACTCTTTTTCCGAAGGTAA
CTGGCTTCAGCAGAGCGCAGATACCAAATACTGTCCTTCTAGTGTAGCCGTAGTTAGGCCACCACTTCAA
GAACTCTGTAGCACCGCCTACATACCTCGCTCTGCTAATCCTGTTACCAGTGGCTGCTGCCAGTGGCGAT
AAGTCGTGTCTTACCGGGTTGGACTCAAGACGATAGTTACCGGATAAGGCGCAGCGGTCGGGCTGAACGG
GGGGTTCGTGCACACAGCCCAGCTTGGAGCGAACGACCTACACCGAACTGAGATACCTACAGCGTGAGCT
ATGAGAAAGCGCCACGCTTCCCGAAGGGAGAAAGGCGGACAGGTATCCGGTAAGCGGCAGGGTCGGAACA
GGAGAGCGCACGAGGGAGCTTCCAGGGGGAAACGCCTGGTATCTTTATAGTCCTGTCGGGTTTCGCCACC
TCTGACTTGAGCGTCGATTTTTGTGATGCTCGTCAGGGGGGCGGAGCCTATGGAAAAACGCCAGCAACGC
GGCCTTTTTACGGTTCCTGGCCTTTTGCTGGCCTTTTGCTCACATGTTCTTTCCTGCGTTATCCCCTGAT
TCTGTGGATAACCGTATTACCGCCTTTGAGTGAGCTGATACCGCTCGCCGCAGCCGAACGACCGAGCGCA
GCGAGTCAGTGAGCGAGGAAGCGGAAGAGCGCCTGATGCGGTATTTTCTCCTTACGCATCTGTGCGGTAT
TTCACACCGCAATGGTGCACTCTCAGTACAATCTGCTCTGATGCCGCATAGTTAAGCCAGTATACACTCC
GCTATCGCTACGTGACTGGGTCATGGCTGCGCCCCGACACCCGCCAACACCCGCTGACGCGCCCTGACGG
GCTTGTCTGCTCCCGGCATCCGCTTACAGACAAGCTGTGACCGTCTCCGGGAGCTGCATGTGTCAGAGGT
TTTCACCGTCATCACCGAAACGCGCGAGGCAGCTGCGGTAAAGCTCATCAGCGTGGTCGTGAAGCGATTC
ACAGATGTCTGCCTGTTCATCCGCGTCCAGCTCGTTGAGTTTCTCCAGAAGCGTTAATGTCTGGCTTCTG
ATAAAGCGGGCCATGTTAAGGGCGGTTTTTTCCTGTTTGGTCACTGATGCCTCCGTGTAAGGGGGATTTC
TGTTCATGGGGGTAATGATACCGATGAAACGAGAGAGGATGCTCACGATACGGGTTACTGATGATGAACA
TGCCCGGTTACTGGAACGTTGTGAGGGTAAACAACTGGCGGTATGGATGCGGCGGGACCAGAGAAAAATC
ACTCAGGGTCAATGCCAGCGCTTCGTTAATACAGATGTAGGTGTTCCACAGGGTAGCCAGCAGCATCCTG
CGATGCAGATCCGGAACATAATGGTGCAGGGCGCTGACTTCCGCGTTTCCAGACTTTACGAAACACGGAA
ACCGAAGACCATTCATGTTGTTGCTCAGGTCGCAGACGTTTTGCAGCAGCAGTCGCTTCACGTTCGCTCG
CGTATCGGTGATTCATTCTGCTAACCAGTAAGGCAACCCCGCCAGCCTAGCCGGGTCCTCAACGACAGGA
GCACGATCATGCGCACCCGTGGGGCCGCCATGCCGGCGATAATGGCCTGCTTCTCGCCGAAACGTTTGGT
GGCGGGACCAGTGACGAAGGCTTGAGCGAGGGCGTGCAAGATTCCGAATACCGCAAGCGACAGGCCGATC
ATCGTCGCGCTCCAGCGAAAGCGGTCCTCGCCGAAAATGACCCAGAGCGCTGCCGGCACCTGTCCTACGA
GTTGCATGATAAAGAAGACAGTCATAAGTGCGGCGACGATAGTCATGCCCCGCGCCCACCGGAAGGAGCT
GACTGGGTTGAAGGCTCTCAAGGGCATCGGTCGAGATCCCGGTGCCTAATGAGTGAGCTAACTTACATTA
ATTGCGTTGCGCTCACTGCCCGCTTTCCAGTCGGGAAACCTGTCGTGCCAGCTGCATTAATGAATCGGCC
AACGCGCGGGGAGAGGCGGTTTGCGTATTGGGCGCCAGGGTGGTTTTTCTTTTCACC
