>Addgene plasmid #176828 | pEE071 | depositor partial sequence | sequence record 342711 | Insert (including NdeI and XhoI sites)
CATATGGCTAACCCGTACGAACGTGGCCCGAACCCAACCAACAGCAGCATCGAAGCACTGCGAGGTCCGT
TCCGCGTCGACGAAGAACGCGTCTCTCGTCTGCAAGCTCGTGGTTTCGGCGGCGGCACTATCTACTACCC
GACTGATAACAACACCTTCGGCGCTGTTGCTATCTCGCCGGGTTATACCGGCACCCAGTCGTCTATTAGC
TGGCTGGGCGAGCGTCTGGCGTCCCACGGTTTCGTCGTCATGACTATCGATACTAACACCACCTTGGACC
AGCCGGACTCTCGTGCATCTCAGCTGGATGCGGCACTGGATTATATGGTGGAAGATTCTAGCTATTCTGT
ACGTAACCGTATTGATTCTTCTCGTCTGGCGGCGATGGGTCATTCCATGGGTGGTGGTGGTACCCTGCGT
CTGGCTGAACGTCGCCCGGACCTGCAAGCTGCAATCCCGCTGACCCCTTGGCATACAGACAAAACTTGGG
GCTCTGTACGTGTACCGACGCTGATCATTGGTGCCGAAAATGATACCATTGCATCTGTACGCAGCCATAG
CGAACCGTTCTATAATAGCCTGCCGGGATCTCTGGACAAAGCGTATCTCGAACTGGACGGCGCAAGCCAC
TTCGCTCCGAACCTTTCCAACACTACGATCGCGAAATACTCCATCTCCTGGCTGAAACGTTTCGTGGATG
ATGACACTCGCTACACCCAGTTCCTGTGCCCAGGCCCGTCAACTGGCTGGGGCTCAGACGTAGAAGAATA
TCGCAGCACTTGCCCGTTTCTCGAG
